Addgene plasmid #184035: pCS2-mCherry-Rab11a
Purpose: Expresses mCherry Rab11a in mammalian cells and zebrafish embryos
Depositing lab: Heidi Hehnly. Depositing organization: Syracuse University. Publication: Rab11 endosomes and Pericentrin coordinate centrosome movement during pre-abscission in vivo. Krishnan N, Swoger M, Rathbun LI, Fioramonti PJ, Freshour J, Bates M, Patteson AE, Hehnly H. Life Sci Alliance. 2022 Mar 18;5(7). pii: 5/7/e202201362. doi: 10.26508/lsa.202201362. Print 2022 Jul. PubMed 35304423.
Backbone
  Vector backbone: pCS2
  Backbone size w/o insert (bp): 4091
  Total vector size (bp): 5449
  Vector type: Mammalian Expression
Growth in bacteria
  Bacterial resistance: Ampicillin, 100 μg/mL
  Growth temperature: 37°C
  Growth strain: DH5alpha
  Copy number: Unknown
Gene/Insert
  Gene/Insert name: Rab11a
  Species: Oryctolagus cuniculus
  Insert size (bp): 1359
  GenBank ID: NM_001082251.2
  Promoter: CMV IE94
  Tag / fusion protein: mCherry (N terminal on insert)
  Cloning method: Gibson Cloning
  Sequencing primers: 5′ SP6; 3′ T3
Resource information
  A portion of this plasmid was derived from a plasmid made by: Stephen Doxsey Lab University of Massachusetts Medical School Program in Molecular Medicine Published in: Hehnly H, Doxsey S. Rab11 endosomes contribute to mitotic spindle organization and orientation. Developmental Cell. 28, 497-507. 2014. Hehnly and Doxsey, The Centrosome Regulates the Rab11- Dependent Recycling Endosome Pathway at Appendages of the Mother Centriole. Current Biology 20: 1944-50, 2012.
Terms and licenses: Academic/Nonprofit Terms; Industry Terms: Not Available to Industry
How to cite: pCS2-mCherry-Rab11a was a gift from Heidi Hehnly (Addgene plasmid # 184035 ; http://n2t.net/addgene:184035 ; RRID:Addgene_184035)
