[The description below was written by a language model from this plasmid's Addgene catalogue record and pLannotate feature annotations shown in this document.]
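Description:
pCS2-mCherry-Rab11a is a mammalian expression plasmid built on the pCS2 backbone, a vector family that also supports expression in vertebrate embryos; the record states its purpose as expressing mCherry-Rab11a in mammalian cells and zebrafish embryos. It is maintained in E. coli through a high-copy ColE1/pUC-type origin and selected with ampicillin via the β-lactamase gene. The backbone also carries an f1 phage origin and remnants of the lac region (lac promoter and operator, with lacZα and lacI fragments) that play no role in expression of the insert.

The payload is a single open reading frame in which the monomeric red fluorescent protein mCherry is fused to the N terminus of Rab11a, assembled by Gibson cloning. The catalogue lists the Rab11a sequence as rabbit (Oryctolagus cuniculus), while the automated annotation matched it to the human RAB11A protein entry, which is consistent with close conservation of the two orthologues. Transcription in eukaryotic cells is driven by the simian cytomegalovirus IE94 enhancer/promoter, which runs up to the end of the numbered circular sequence and therefore lies directly upstream of the cassette, and is terminated by an SV40 polyadenylation signal. An SP6 promoter sits between the CMV promoter and the coding sequence, an arrangement that generally allows in vitro synthesis of sense mRNA, the form commonly injected into embryos. T7 (a fragment) and T3 promoters lie downstream in the opposite orientation.

Rab11a is a small GTPase that regulates endocytic recycling, so the fusion serves as a live fluorescent marker of Rab11-positive recycling endosomes. The associated study concerned Rab11 endosomes and centrosome movement during pre-abscission in vivo.
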