Features (pLannotate 1.2.2; 16 found; start..end, strand, type, name):
     35..53      +  promoter       SP6 promoter: promoter for bacteriophage SP6 RNA polymerase
     90..797     +  CDS            mCherry: mCherry is a basic (constitutively fluorescent) red fluorescent protein published in 2004, derived from Discosoma sp.. It is reported to be a very rapidly-maturing monomer with low acid sensitivity.
    801..1445    +  CDS            RAB11A: RB11A_HUMAN - Also known as RAB11. Experimental evidence at protein level: Swiss-Prot protein existence level 1. The small GTPases Rab are key regulators of intracellular membrane trafficking, from the formation of transport vesicles to their fusion with membranes. Rabs cycle between an inactive GDP-bound form and an active GTP-bound form that is able to recruit to membranes different set of downstream effectors directly responsible for vesicle formation, movement, tethering and fusion. The small Rab GTPase RAB11A regulates endocytic recycling. Acts as a major regulator of membrane delivery du
   1479..1496    -  promoter       T7 promoter (fragment): promoter for bacteriophage T7 RNA polymerase
   1501..1635    -  polyA_signal   SV40 poly(A) signal: SV40 polyadenylation signal
   1748..1766    -  promoter       T3 promoter: promoter for bacteriophage T3 RNA polymerase
   1811..1827    -  protein_bind   lac operator: The lac repressor binds to the lac operator to inhibit transcription in E. coli. This inhibition can be relieved by adding lactose or isopropyl-β-D-thiogalactopyranoside (IPTG). lac repressor encoded by lacI
   1835..1865    -  promoter       lac promoter: promoter for the E. coli lac operon
   1880..1901    -  protein_bind   CAP binding site: CAP binding activates transcription in the presence of cAMP. E. coli catabolite activator protein
   1914..2006    -  CDS            lacI (fragment): lac repressor; lacI; The lac repressor binds to the lac operator to inhibit transcription in E. coli. This inhibition can be relieved by adding lactose or isopropyl-β-D-thiogalactopyranoside (IPTG).
   2189..2777    -  rep_origin     ori: high-copy-number ColE1/pMB1/pBR322/pUC origin of replication
   2948..3808    -  CDS            AmpR: β-lactamase; bla; confers resistance to ampicillin, carbenicillin, and related antibiotics
   3809..3913    -  promoter       AmpR promoter: bla
   3966..4394    -  rep_origin     f1 ori (sequence partly withheld): f1 bacteriophage origin of replication; arrow indicates direction of (+) strand synthesis
   4399..4465    -  CDS            lacZα (fragment): LacZα fragment of β-galactosidase; lacZ fragment
   4472..5449    +  promoter       CMV IE94 promoter: enhancer/promoter region of simian cytomegalovirus major immediate early transcription unit IE94
>Addgene plasmid #184035 | pCS2-mCherry-Rab11a | addgene full sequence | sequence record 361219 | Addgene NGS Result
CGCCATTCTGCCTGGGGACGTCGGAGCAAGCTTGATTTAGGTGACACTATAGAATACAAGCTACTTGTTC
TTTTTGCAGGGTCGCCACCATGGTGAGCAAGGGCGAGGAGGATAACATGGCCATCATCAAGGAGTTCATG
CGCTTCAAGGTGCACATGGAGGGCTCCGTGAACGGCCACGAGTTCGAGATCGAGGGCGAGGGCGAGGGCC
GCCCCTACGAGGGCACCCAGACCGCCAAGCTGAAGGTGACCAAGGGTGGCCCCCTGCCCTTCGCCTGGGA
CATCCTGTCCCCTCAGTTCATGTACGGCTCCAAGGCCTACGTGAAGCACCCCGCCGACATCCCCGACTAC
TTGAAGCTGTCCTTCCCCGAGGGCTTCAAGTGGGAGCGCGTGATGAACTTCGAGGACGGCGGCGTGGTGA
CCGTGACCCAGGACTCCTCCCTGCAGGACGGCGAGTTCATCTACAAGGTGAAGCTGCGCGGCACCAACTT
CCCCTCCGACGGCCCCGTAATGCAGAAGAAGACCATGGGCTGGGAGGCCTCCTCCGAGCGGATGTACCCC
GAGGACGGCGCCCTGAAGGGCGAGATCAAGCAGAGGCTGAAGCTGAAGGACGGCGGCCACTACGACGCTG
AGGTCAAGACCACCTACAAGGCCAAGAAGCCCGTGCAGCTGCCCGGCGCCTACAACGTCAACATCAAGTT
GGACATCACCTCCCACAACGAGGACTACACCATCGTGGAACAGTACGAACGCGCCGAGGGCCGCCACTCC
ACCGGCGGCATGGACGAGCTGTACAAGAAGGGCACCCGCGACGACGAGTACGACTACCTCTTCAAAGTTG
TCCTTATTGGAGATTCTGGTGTTGGAAAAAGTAATCTTCTATCTCGATTTACTCGAAATGAGTTTAATCT
GGAAAGCAAGAGCACCATTGGAGTAGAATTTGCAACAAGAAGCATCCAGGTTGATGGGAAAACAATAAAA
GCACAGATATGGGACACGGCAGGGCAAGAGCGATACCGAGCTATAACATCAGCATACTATCGTGGAGCTG
TAGGTGCCTTATTGGTTTATGACATTGCTAAACATCTCACATATGAAAATGTAGAGCGGTGGCTGAAAGA
ACTGAGAGATCATGCGGATAGTAACATTGTTATCATGCTCGTGGGTAACAAGAGTGATTTACGTCATCTC
AGGGCAGTTCCTACTGATGAAGCAAGAGCTTTTGCAGAAAAGAATGGTTTGTCATTTATTGAGACATCTG
CTTTAGATTCTACAAATGTAGAAGCTGCTTTTCAAACAATTCTAACAGAGATATACCGCATTGTTTCTCA
GAAGCAGATGTCAGACAGACGTGAGAATGACATGTCTCCAAGCAACAATGTGGTTCCTATTCATGTTCCA
CCAACCACTGAAAACAAGCCAAAGGTGCAGTGCTGTCAGAACATCTAAGAATTCGCCAGCACAGTCTGCA
GTCTAGAACTATAGTGAGTCGTATTACGTAGATCCAGACATGATAAGATACATTGATGAGTTTGGACAAA
CCACAACTAGAATGCAGTGAAAAAAATGCTTTATTTGTGAAATTTGTGATGCTATTGCTTTATTTGTAAC
CATTATAAGCTGCAATAAACAAGTTAACAACAACAATTGCATTCATTTTATGTTTCAGGTTCAGGGGGAG
GTGTGGGAGGTTTTTTAATTCGCGGCCGCGGCGCCAATGCATTGGGCCCGGTACCCAGCTTTTGTTCCCT
TTAGTGAGGGTTAATTGCGCGCTTGGCGTAATCATGGTCATAGCTGTTTCCTGTGTGAAATTGTTATCCG
CTCACAATTCCACACAACATACGAGCCGGGAGCATAAAGTGTAAAGCCTGGGGTGCCTAATGAGTGAGCT
AACTCACATTAATTGCGTTGCGCTCACTGCCCGCTTTCCAGTCGGGAAACCTGTCGTGCCAGCTGCATTA
ATGAATCGGCCAACGCGCGGGGAGAGGCGGTTTGCGTATTGGGCGCTCTTCCGCTTCCTCGCTCACTGAC
TCGCTGCGCTCGGTCGTTCGGCTGCGGCGAGCGGTATCAGCTCACTCAAAGGCGGTAATACGGTTATCCA
CAGAATCAGGGGATAACGCAGGAAAGAACATGTGAGCAAAAGGCCAGCAAAAGGCCAGGAACCGTAAAAA
GGCCGCGTTGCTGGCGTTTTTCCATAGGCTCCGCCCCCCTGACGAGCATCACAAAAATCGACGCTCAAGT
CAGAGGTGGCGAAACCCGACAGGACTATAAAGATACCAGGCGTTTCCCCCTGGAAGCTCCCTCGTGCGCT
CTCCTGTTCCGACCCTGCCGCTTACCGGATACCTGTCCGCCTTTCTCCCTTCGGGAAGCGTGGCGCTTTC
TCATAGCTCACGCTGTAGGTATCTCAGTTCGGTGTAGGTCGTTCGCTCCAAGCTGGGCTGTGTGCACGAA
CCCCCCGTTCAGCCCGACCGCTGCGCCTTATCCGGTAACTATCGTCTTGAGTCCAACCCGGTAAGACACG
ACTTATCGCCACTGGCAGCAGCCACTGGTAACAGGATTAGCAGAGCGAGGTATGTAGGCGGTGCTACAGA
GTTCTTGAAGTGGTGGCCTAACTACGGCTACACTAGAAGAACAGTATTTGGTATCTGCGCTCTGCTGAAG
CCAGTTACCTTCGGAAAAAGAGTTGGTAGCTCTTGATCCGGCAAACAAACCACCGCTGGTAGCGGTGGTT
TTTTTGTTTGCAAGCAGCAGATTACGCGCAGAAAAAAAGGATCTCAAGAAGATCCTTTGATCTTTTCTAC
GGGGTCTGACGCTCAGTGGAACGAAAACTCACGTTAAGGGATTTTGGTCATGAGATTATCAAAAAGGATC
TTCACCTAGATCCTTTTAAATTAAAAATGAAGTTTTAAATCAATCTAAAGTATATATGAGTAAACTTGGT
CTGACAGTTACCAATGCTTAATCAGTGAGGCACCTATCTCAGCGATCTGTCTATTTCGTTCATCCATAGT
TGCCTGACTCCCCGTCGTGTAGATAACTACGATACGGGAGGGCTTACCATCTGGCCCCAGTGCTGCAATG
ATACCGCGAGACCCACGCTCACCGGCTCCAGATTTATCAGCAATAAACCAGCCAGCCGGAAGGGCCGAGC
GCAGAAGTGGTCCTGCAACTTTATCCGCCTCCATCCAGTCTATTAATTGTTGCCGGGAAGCTAGAGTAAG
TAGTTCGCCAGTTAATAGTTTGCGCAACGTTGTTGCCATTGCTACAGGCATCGTGGTGTCACGCTCGTCG
TTTGGTATGGCTTCATTCAGCTCCGGTTCCCAACGATCAAGGCGAGTTACATGATCCCCCATGTTGTGCA
AAAAAGCGGTTAGCTCCTTCGGTCCTCCGATCGTTGTCAGAAGTAAGTTGGCCGCAGTGTTATCACTCAT
GGTTATGGCAGCACTGCATAATTCTCTTACTGTCATGCCATCCGTAAGATGCTTTTCTGTGACTGGTGAG
TACTCAACCAAGTCATTCTGAGAATAGTGTATGCGGCGACCGAGTTGCTCTTGCCCGGCGTCAATACGGG
ATAATACCGCGCCACATAGCAGAACTTTAAAAGTGCTCATCATTGGAAAACGTTCTTCGGGGCGAAAACT
CTCAAGGATCTTACCGCTGTTGAGATCCAGTTCGATGTAACCCACTCGTGCACCCAACTGATCTTCAGCA
TCTTTTACTTTCACCAGCGTTTCTGGGTGAGCAAAAACAGGAAGGCAAAATGCCGCAAAAAAGGGAATAA
GGGCGACACGGAAATGTTGAATACTCATACTCTTCCTTTTTCAATATTATTGAAGCATTTATCAGGGTTA
TTGTCTCATGAGCGGATACATATTTGAATGTATTTAGAAAAATAAACAAATAGGGGTTCCGCGCACATTT
CCCCGAAAAGTGCCACCTAAATTGTAAGCGTTAATATTTTGTTAAAATTCGCGTTAAATTTTTGTTAAAT
CAGCTCATTTTTTAACCAATAGGCCGAAATCGGCAAAATCCCTTATAAATCAAAAGAATAGACCGAGATA
GGGT
[37 nt withheld, positions 4065-4101]
AAAGAACGTGGACTCCAACGTCAAAGG
[49 nt withheld, positions 4129-4177]
T
[91 nt withheld, positions 4179-4269]
G
[124 nt withheld, positions 4271-4394]
CCCATTCGCCATTCAGGCTGCGCAACTGTTGGGAAGGGCGATCGGTGCGGGCCTCTTCGCTATTACGCCA
GTCGACCGCCAATTCAATATGGCGTATATGGACTCATGCCAATTCAATATGGTGGATCTGGACCTGTGCC
AATTCAATATGGCGTATATGGACTCGTGCCAATTCAATATGGTGGATCTGGACCCCAGCCAATTCAATAT
GGCGGACTTGGCACCATGCCAATTCAATATGGCGGACCTGGCACTGTGCCAACTGGGGAGGGGTCTACTT
GGCACGGTGCCAAGTTTGAGGAGGGGTCTTGGCCCTGTGCCAAGTCCGCCATATTGAATTGGCATGGTGC
CAATAATGGCGGCCATATTGGCTATATGCCAGGATCAATATATAGGCAATATCCAATATGGCCCTATGCC
AATATGGCTATTGGCCAGGTTCAATACTATGTATTGGCCCTATGCCATATAGTATTCCATATATGGGTTT
TCCTATTGACGTAGATAGCCCCTCCCAATGGGCGGTCCCATATACCATATATGGGGCTTCCTAATACCGC
CCATAGCCACTCCCCCATTGACGTCAATGGTCTCTATATATGGTCTTTCCTATTGACGTCATATGGGCGG
TCCTATTGACGTATATGGCGCCTCCCCCATTGACGTCAATTACGGTAAATGGCCCGCCTGGCTCAATGCC
CATTGACGTCAATAGGACCACCCACCATTGACGTCAATGGGATGGCTCATTGCCCATTCATATCCGTTCT
CACGCCCCCTATTGACGTCAATGACGGTAAATGGCCCACTTGGCAGTACATCAATATCTATTAATAGTAA
CTTGGCAAGTACATTACTATTGGAAGTACGCCAGGGTACATTGGCAGTACTCCCATTGACGTCAATGGCG
GTAAATGGCCCGCGATGGCTGCCAAGTACATCCCCATTGACGTCAATGGGGAGGGGCAATGACGCAAATG
GGCGTTCCATTGACGTAAATGGGCGGTAGGCGTGCCTAATGGGAGGTCTATATAAGCAATGCTCGTTTAG
GGAAC
